>Addgene plasmid #203093 | Salsa-BC252-P3E12 | addgene full sequence | sequence record 421437 | Addgene NGS Result
AGCGCCCAATACGCAAACCGCCTCTCCCCGCGCGTTGGCCGATTCATTAATGCAGTCGAGGGATCTCCAT
AAGAGAAGAGGGACAGCTATGACTGGGAGTAGTCAGGAGAGGAGGAAAAATCTGGCTAGTAAAACATGTA
AGGAAAATTTTAGGGATGTTAAAGAAAAAAATAACACAAAACAAAATATAAAAAAAATCTAACCTCAAGT
CAAGGCTTTTCTATGGAATAAGGAATGGACAGCAGGGGGCTGTTTCATATACTGATGACCTCTTTATAGC
CAACCTTTGTTCATGGCAGCCAGCATATGGGCATATGTTGCCAAACTCTAAACCAAATACTCATTCTGAT
GTTTTAAATGATTTGCCCTCCCATATGTCCTTCCGAGTGAGAGACACAAAAAATTCCAACACACTATTGC
AATGAAAATAAATTTCCTTTATTAGCCAGAAGTCAGATGCTCAAGGGGCTTCATGATGTCCCCATAATTT
TTGGCAGAGGGAAAAAGATCGATCTCAGTGGTATTTGTGAGCCAGGGCATTGGCCACACCAGCCACCACC
TTCTGATAGGCAGCCTGCACCTGAGGAGTGAATTCTTTGCCAAAATGATGAGACAGCACAACAACCAGCA
CGTTGCCCAGGAGCTGTAGGAAAGAGAAGAAGGCATGAACATGGTTAGCAGAGGGGCCCGGTTTGGACTC
AGAGTATTTTATCCTCATCTCAAACAGTGTATATCATTGTAACCATAAAGAGAAAGGCAGGATGATGACC
AGGGTGTAGTTGTTTCTACCAATAAGAATATTTCCACGCCAGCCAGAATTTATATGCAGAAATATTCTAC
CTTATCATTTAATTATAACAATTGTTCTCTAAAACTGTGCTGAAGTACAATATAATATACCCTGATTGCC
TTGAAAAAAAAGTGATTAGAGAAAGTACTTACAATCTGACAAATAAACAAAAGTGAATTTAAAAATTCGT
TACAAATGCAAGCTAAAGTTTAACGAAAAAGTTACAGAAAATGAAAAGAAAATAAGAGGAGACAATGGTT
GTCAACAGAGTAGAAAGTGAAAGAAACAAAATTATCATGAGGGTCCATGGTGATACAAGGGACATCTTCC
CATTCTAAACAACACCCTGAAAACTTTGCCCCCTCCATATAACATGAATTTTACAATAGCGAAAAAGAAA
GAACAATCAAGGGTCCCCAAACTCACCCTGAAGTTCTCAGCTCTAGAGATATCGTCGAGGCCGCGCTAGC
GTTTAAACTGTCGACCTTAATTAAGAGATCTGCTCGAGGCGCGTCAGCTGACTAGAGGATCCCCGGGTAC
CGAGCTCGAATTCGGGGCCGCGGAGGCTGGATCGGTCCCGGTGTCTTCTATGGAGGTCAAAACAGCGTGG
ATGGCGTCTCCAGGCGATCTGACGGTTCACTAAACGAGCTCTGCTTATATAGGCCTCCCACCGTACACGC
CTACCTCGACCCGGGTACCGAGCTCGACTTTCACTTTTCTCTATCACTGATAGGGAGTGGTAAACTCGAC
TTTCACTTTTCTCTATCACTGATAGGGAGTGGTAAACTCGACTTTCACTTTTCTCTATCACTGATAGGGA
GTGGTAAACTCGACTTTCACTTTTCTCTATCACTGATAGGGAGTGGTAAACTCGACTTTCACTTTTCTCT
ATCACTGATAGGGAGTGGTAAACTCGACCTATATAAGCAGAGCTCGTTTAGTGAACCGTCAGATCGCCTG
GAGACGCCATCCACGCTGTTTTGACCTCCATAGAAGACACCGGGACCGATCCAGCCTCCGCGGCCCCGAA
TTCCTGCAGCGGCCGCTCTAGAACTAGTGGATCCCCGCGGATGGTGAGCAAGGGCGAGGAGCTGTTCACC
GGGGTGGTGCCCATCCTGGTCGAGCTGGACGGCGACGTAAACGGCCACAAGTTCAGCGTGTCCGGCGAGG
GCGAGGGCGATGCCACCTACGGCAAGCTGACCCTGAAGTTCATCTGCACCACCGGCAAGCTGCCCGTGCC
CTGGCCCACCCTCGTGACCACCCTGACCTACGGCGTGCAGTGCTTCAGCCGCTACCCCGACCACATGAAG
CAGCACGACTTCTTCAAGTCCGCCATGCCCGAAGGCTACGTCCAGGAGCGCACCATCTTCTTCAAGGACG
ACGGCAACTACAAGACCCGCGCCGAGGTGAAGTTCGAGGGCGACACCCTGGTGAACCGCATCGAGCTGAA
GGGCATCGACTTCAAGGAGGACGGCAACATCCTGGGGCACAAGCTGGAGTACAACTACAACAGCCACAAC
GTCTATATCATGGCCGACAAGCAGAAGAACGGCATCAAGGTGAACTTCAAGATCCGCCACAACATCGAGG
ACGGCAGCGTGCAGCTCGCCGACCACTACCAGCAGAACACCCCCATCGGCGACGGCCCCGTGCTGCTGCC
CGACAACCACTACCTGAGCACCCAGTCCGCCCTGAGCAAAGACCCCAACGAGAAGCGCGATCACATGGTC
CTGCTGGAGTTCGTGACCGCCGCCGGGATCACTCTCGGCATGGACGAGCTGTACAAGTAAGTGATAGGGG
GAATTCGATATCAAGCTTGTCGACCTAGTTCTAGAGGATCCAGACATGATAAGATACATTGATGAGTTTG
GACAAACCACAACTAGAATGCAGTGAAAAAAATGCTTTATTTGTGAAATTTGTGATGCTATTGCTTTATT
TGTAACCATTATAAGCTGCAATAAACAAGTTAACAACAACAATTGCATTCATTTTATGTTTCAGGTTCAG
GGGGAGGTGTGGGAGGTTTTTTAAAGCAAGTAAAACCTCTACAAATGTGGTATGGCTGATTATGATCCTG
CAAGCCTCGTCGTCCTGGCCGGACCACGCTATCTGTGCAAGGTCCCCGGCCCCGGACGCGCGCTCCATGA
GCAGAGCGCCCGCCGCCGAGGCGAAGACTCGGGCGGCGCCCTGCCCGTCCCACCAGGTCAACAGGCGGTA
ACCGGCCTCTTCATCGGGAATGCGCGCGACCTTCAGCATCGCCGGCATGTCCCCCTGGCGGACGGGAAGT
ATCCAGCTCGACCAAGCTGGCCGCGTCGAGTGAAGACGAAAGGGCCTCGTGATACGCCTATTTTTATAGG
TTAATGTCATGATAATAATGGTTTCTTAGACGTCAGGTGGCACTTTTCGGGGAAATGTGCGCGGAACCCC
TATTTGTTTATTTTTCTAAATACATTCAAATATGTATCCGCTCATGAGACAATAACCCTGATAAATGCTT
CAATAATATTGAAAAAGGAAGAGTATGAGTATTCAACATTTCCGTGTCGCCCTTATTCCCTTTTTTGCGG
CATTTTGCCTTCCTGTTTTTGCTCACCCAGAAACGCTGGTGAAAGTAAAAGATGCTGAAGATCAGTTGGG
TGCACGAGTGGGTTACATCGAACTGGATCTCAACAGCGGTAAGATCCTTGAGAGTTTTCGCCCCGAAGAA
CGTTTTCCAATGATGAGCACTTTTAAAGTTCTGCTATGTGGCGCGGTATTATCCCGTGTTGACGCCGGGC
AAGAGCAACTCGGTCGCCGCATACACTATTCTCAGAATGACTTGGTTGAGTACTCACCAGTCACAGAAAA
GCATCTTACGGATGGCATGACAGTAAGAGAATTATGCAGTGCTGCCATAACCATGAGTGATAACACTGCG
GCCAACTTACTTCTGACAACGATCGGAGGACCGAAGGAGCTAACCGCTTTTTTGCACAACATGGGGGATC
ATGTAACTCGCCTTGATCGTTGGGAACCGGAGCTGAATGAAGCCATACCAAACGACGAGCGTGACACCAC
GATGCCTGTAGCAATGGCAACAACGTTGCGCAAACTATTAACTGGCGAACTACTTACTCTAGCTTCCCGG
CAACAATTAATAGACTGGATGGAGGCGGATAAAGTTGCAGGACCACTTCTGCGCTCGGCCCTTCCGGCTG
GCTGGTTTATTGCTGATAAATCTGGAGCCGGTGAGCGTGGGTCTCGCGGTATCATTGCAGCACTGGGGCC
AGATGGTAAGCCCTCCCGTATCGTAGTTATCTACACGACGGGGAGTCAGGCAACTATGGATGAACGAAAT
AGACAGATCGCTGAGATAGGTGCCTCACTGATTAAGCATTGGTAACTGTCAGACCAAGTTTACTCATATA
TACTTTAGATTGATTTAAAACTTCATTTTTAATTTAAAAGGATCTAGGTGAAGATCCTTTTTGATAATCT
CATGACCAAAATCCCTTAACGTGAGTTTTCGTTCCACTGAGCGTCAGACCCCGTAGAAAAGATCAAAGGA
TCTTCTTGAGATCCTTTTTTTCTGCGCGTAATCTGCTGCTTGCAAACAAAAAAACCACCGCTACCAGCGG
TGGTTTGTTTGCCGGATCAAGAGCTACCAACTCTTTTTCCGAAGGTAACTGGCTTCAGCAGAGCGCAGAT
ACCAAATACTGTTCTTCTAGTGTAGCCGTAGTTAGGCCACCACTTCAAGAACTCTGTAGCACCGCCTACA
TACCTCGCTCTGCTAATCCTGTTACCAGTGGCTGCTGCCAGTGGCGATAAGTCGTGTCTTACCGGGTTGG
ACTCAAGACGATAGTTACCGGATAAGGCGCAGCGGTCGGGCTGAACGGGGGGTTCGTGCACACAGCCCAG
CTTGGAGCGAACGACCTACACCGAACTGAGATACCTACAGCGTGAGCTATGAGAAAGCGCCACGCTTCCC
GAAGGGAGAAAGGCGGACAGGTATCCGGTAAGCGGCAGGGTCGGAACAGGAGAGCGCACGAGGGAGCTTC
CAGGGGGAAACGCCTGGTATCTTTATAGTCCTGTCGGGTTTCGCCACCTCTGACTTGAGCGTCGATTTTT
GTGATGCTCGTCAGGGGGGCGGAGCCTATGGAAAAACGCCAGCAACGCGGCCTTTTTACGGTTCCTGGCC
TTTTGCTGGCCTTTTGCTCACATGTTCTTTCCTGCGTTATCCCCTGATTCTGTGGATAACCGTATTACCG
CCTTTGAGTGAGCTGATACCGCTCGCCGCAGCCGAACGACCGAGCGCAGCGAGTCAGTGAGCGAGGAAGC
GGAAG
Features (pLannotate 1.2.2; 17 found; start..end, strand, type, name):
      2..55      +  CDS            lacI (fragment): lac repressor; lacI; The lac repressor binds to the lac operator to inhibit transcription in E. coli. This inhibition can be relieved by adding lactose or isopropyl-β-D-thiogalactopyranoside (IPTG).
    388..443     -  polyA_signal   β-globin poly(A) signal: rabbit β-globin polyadenylation signal (Gil and Proudfoot, 1987)
    518..640     -  CDS            HBB: HBB_COLGU - Experimental evidence at transcript level: Swiss-Prot protein existence level 2. Involved in oxygen transport from the lung to the various peripheral tissues. From Colobus guereza (Mantled guereza) (Eastern black-and-white colobus monkey).
    644..1216    -  intron         β-globin intron: intron from rabbit β-globin gene
   1312..1343    -  misc_feature   MCS (fragment): pUC18/19 multiple cloning site
   1437..1475    -  promoter       minimal CMV promoter: human cytomegalovirus (CMV) immediate early promoter
   1493..1708    -  protein_bind   tetracycline response element (fragment): contains seven copies of the tetracycline operator tetO tetracycline repressor TetR
   1708..1753    +  promoter       TRE3GV promoter (fragment): 3rd-generation Tet-responsive promoter that can be activated by binding of Tet-On® 3G, optimized for retroviral and lentiviral vectors
   1829..1856    +  misc_feature   MCS (fragment): pBluescript multiple cloning site
   1861..2580    +  CDS            EGFP: the original enhanced GFP (Yang et al., 1996) mammalian codon-optimized
   2590..2613    +  misc_feature   MCS (fragment): pBluescript multiple cloning site
   2627..2761    -  polyA_signal   SV40 poly(A) signal: SV40 polyadenylation signal
   2784..2867    -  CDS            large T antigen (fragment): large T antigen from SV40 (simian virus 40)
   2861..3091    -  CDS            str (fragment): STR_KLEPN - Protein inferred from homology: Swiss-Prot protein existence level 3. The aminoglycoside phosphotransferases achieve inactivation of their antibiotic substrates by phosphorylation. From Klebsiella pneumoniae.
   3210..3314    +  promoter       AmpR promoter: bla
   3315..4175    +  CDS            AmpR: β-lactamase; bla; confers resistance to ampicillin, carbenicillin, and related antibiotics
   4346..4934    +  rep_origin     ori: high-copy-number ColE1/pMB1/pBR322/pUC origin of replication
