[The description below was written by a language model from this plasmid's Addgene catalogue record and pLannotate feature annotations shown in this document.]
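Description:
Salsa-BC252-P3E12 is a mammalian expression reporter plasmid built on the pCER206 backbone, one member of a barcoded reporter set for PRESTO-Salsa, a highly multiplexed screening approach applied to GPCR bioactivity. The sequenced record is about 5.1 kb. In E. coli it is maintained through a high-copy ColE1/pUC-type origin and selected with ampicillin via the bla (AmpR) gene and its own promoter. No mammalian selection marker is annotated. Short fragments matching lacI, SV40 large T antigen and an aminoglycoside phosphotransferase appear to be backbone remnants rather than functional genes.

The payload is a roughly 730 bp synthetic EGFP/BC252 insert placed under a tetracycline response element. The insert was cloned between BsrGI and HindIII sites that remain intact, consistent with exchanging a short barcode segment near the 3′ end of EGFP, although the barcode itself is not annotated as a separate feature. The feature table shows tetO repeats flanked by divergent minimal promoters. A TRE3G-type promoter fragment faces the mammalian codon-optimized EGFP coding sequence, followed by a short polylinker fragment and an SV40 poly(A) signal that is annotated on the opposite strand. A minimal CMV promoter points the other way toward a polylinker fragment, a rabbit β-globin intron, a short globin coding match and a β-globin poly(A) signal. No coding payload is annotated in that second arm.

Because a TRE is silent until bound by a tetracycline-controlled transactivator, the EGFP/barcode transcript should be produced only when such an activator is supplied. The unique barcode BC252 then allows this reporter's output to be distinguished from others in a pooled readout. The record does not state which receptor, if any, is paired with this barcode.
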