Addgene plasmid #203093: Salsa-BC252-P3E12
Purpose: Expression of barcoded reporter plasmid for PRESTO-Salsa; EGFP/BC252
Depositing lab: Noah Palm. Depositing organization: Yale University. Publication: Highly multiplexed bioactivity screening reveals human and microbiota metabolome-GPCRome interactions. Chen H, Rosen CE, Gonzalez-Hernandez JA, Song D, Potempa J, Ring AM, Palm NW. Cell. 2023 Jul 6;186(14):3095-3110.e19. doi: 10.1016/j.cell.2023.05.024. Epub 2023 Jun 14. PubMed 37321219.
Backbone
  Vector backbone: pCER206
  Vector type: Mammalian Expression
Growth in bacteria
  Bacterial resistance: Ampicillin, 100 μg/mL
  Growth temperature: 37°C
  Growth strain: DH5alpha
  Copy number: High Copy
Gene/Insert
  Gene/Insert name: EGFP/BC252
  Species: Synthetic
  Insert size (bp): 730
  Promoter: Tet Response Element (TRE)
  Cloning method: Restriction Enzyme; 5′ cloning site BsrGI (not destroyed); 3′ cloning site HindIII (not destroyed)
  Sequencing primers: 5′ Custom primer (GAAGCGCGATCACATGG)
Terms and licenses: Academic/Nonprofit Terms; Industry Terms: Not Available to Industry
How to cite: Salsa-BC252-P3E12 was a gift from Noah Palm (Addgene plasmid # 203093 ; http://n2t.net/addgene:203093 ; RRID:Addgene_203093)
