>Addgene plasmid #203093 | Salsa-BC252-P3E12 | depositor partial sequence | sequence record 393966 | BC252
GTGATAGGGG
